>Addgene plasmid #184888 | pMRX-IZ-ANXA1-mRuby3 | addgene full sequence | sequence record 364091 | Addgene NGS Result
TGTCCAACATTACCGCCATGTTGACATTGATTATTGACTAGTTATTAATAGTAATCAATTACGGGGTCAT
TAGTTCATAGCCCATATATGGAGTTCCGCGTTACATAACTTACGGTAAATGGCCCGCCTGGCTGACCGCC
CAACGACCCCCGCCCATTGACGTCAATAATGACGTATGTTCCCATAGTAACGCCAATAGGGACTTTCCAT
TGACGTCAATGGGTGGAGTATTTACGGTAAACTGCCCACTTGGCAGTACATCAAGTGTATCATATGCCAA
GTACGCCCCCTATTGACGTCAATGACGGTAAATGGCCCGCCTGGCATTATGCCCAGTACATGACCTTATG
GGACTTTCCTACTTGGCAGTACATCTACGTATTAGTCATCGCTATTACCATGCTAGAGAACCATCAGATG
TTTCCAGGGTGCCCCAAGGACCTGAAATGACCCTGTGCCTTATTTGAACTAACCAATCAGTTCGCTTCTC
GCTTCTGTTCGCGCGCTTCTGCTCCCCGAGCTCAATAAAAGAGCCCACAACCCCTCACTCGGCGCGCCAG
TCCTCCGATTGACTGAGTCGCCCGGGTACCCGTGTATCCAATAAACCCTCTTGCAGTTGCATCCGACTTG
TGGTCTCGCTGTTCCTTGGGAGGGTCTCCTCTGAGTGATTGACTACCCGTCAGCGGGGGTCTTTCATTTG
GGGGCTCGTCCGGGATCGGGAGACCCCTGCCCAGGGACCACCGACCCACCACCGGGAGGTAAGCTGGCCA
GCAACTTATCTGTGTCTGTCCGATTGTCTAGTGTCTATGACTGATTTTATGCGCCTGCGTCGGTACTAGT
TAGCTAACTAGCTCTGTATCTGGCGGACCCGTGGTGGAACTGACGAGTTCGGAACACCCGGCCGCAACCC
TGGGAGACGTCCCAGGGACTTCGGGGGCCGTTTTTGTGGCCCGACCTGAGTCCAAAAATCCCGATCGTTT
TGGACTCTTTGGTGCACCCCCCTTAGAGGAGGGATATGTGGTTCTGGTAGGAGACGAGAACCTAAAACAG
TTCCCGCCTCCGTCTGAATTTTTGCTTTCGGTTTGGGACCGAAGCCGCGCCGCGCGTCTTGTCTGCTGCA
GCATCGTTCTGTGTTGTCTCTGTCTGACTGTGTTTCTGTATTTGTCTGAAAATATGGGCCCGGGCCAGAC
TGTTACCACTCCCTTAAGTTTGACCTTAGGTCACTGGAAAGATGTCGAGCGGATCGCTCACAACCAGTCG
GTAGATGTCAAGAAGAGACGTTGGGTTACCTTCTGCTCTGCAGAATGGCCAACCTTTAACGTCGGATGGC
CGCGAGACGGCACCTTTAACCGAGACCTCATCACCCAGGTTAAGATCAAGGTCTTTTCACCTGGCCCGCA
TGGACACCCAGACCAGGTCCCCTACATCGTGACCTGGGAAGCCTTGGCTTTTGACCCCCCTCCCTGGGTC
AAGCCCTTTGTACACCCTAAGCCTCCGCCTCCTCTTCCTCCATCCGCCCCGTCTCTCCCCCTTGAACCTC
CTCGTTCGACCCCGCCTCGATCCTCCCTTTATCCAGCCCTCACTCCTTCTCTAGGCGCCCCCATATGGCC
ATATGAGATCTTATATGGGGCACCCCCGCCCCTTGTAAACTTCCCTGACCCTGACATGACAAGAGTTACT
AACAGCCCCTCTCTCCAAGCTCACTTACAGGCTCTCTACTTAGTCCAGCACGAAGTCTGGAGACCTCTGG
CGGCAGCCTACCAAGAACAACTGGACCGACCGGTGGTACCTCACCCTTACCGAGTCGGCGACACAGTGTG
GGTCCGCCGACACCAGACTAAGAACCTAGAACCTCGCTGGAAAGGACCTTACACAGTCCTGCTGACCACC
CCCACCGCCCTCAAAGTAGACGGCATCGCAGCTTGGATACACGCCGCCCACGTGAAGGCTGCCGACCCCG
GGGGTGGACCATCCTCTAGACTGCCGGATCTGCCATCGATATAAAGCTTAAAGGATCCATGGCAATGGTA
TCAGAATTCCTCAAGCAGGCCTGGTTTATTGAAAATGAAGAGCAGGAATATGTTCAAACTGTGAAGTCAT
CCAAAGGTGGTCCC
[942 nt withheld, positions 2115-3056]
GGATCCGGGAATTCGGGCTCTGGTTCAGGCGTGAGCAAGGGCGAGGAGCTCATCAAGGAGAACATGCGGA
TGAAAGTCGTCATGGAAGGCTCTGTCAATGGGCACCAGTTCAAGTGTACCGGAGAAGGGGAAGGGCGTCC
CTATGAAGGCGTACAAACCATGCGCATCAAAGTGATAGAGGGCGGGCCACTCCCTTTTGCCTTCGACATT
CTGGCTACCTCCTTCATGTATGGCAGTCGGACATTCATCAAGTATCCCGCAGACATTCCGGACTTCTTCA
AACAGTCCTTTCCAGAAGGCTTTACATGGGAGAGGGTGACTAGGTACGAAGATGGCGGAGTGGTTACTGT
GACTCAGGACACGTCATTGGAGGACGGAGAGCTGGTGTACAATGTGAAAGTACGCGGAGTGAACTTTCCC
AGCAATGGTCCTGTTATGCAGAAGAAAACCAAGGGTTGGGAACCCAATACGGAGATGATGTATCCAGCTG
ATGGTGGCCTGAGGGGATACACAGACATAGCCCTGAAAGTCGATGGAGGTGGCCATCTGCACTGCAACTT
TGTGACCACCTACAGAAGCAAGAAAACTGTGGGGAACATTAAGATGCCTGGAGTGCATGCAGTCGATCAC
AGACTTGAGAGAATCGAGGAGTCTGATAACGAGACATACGTGGTACAACGAGAAGTTGCCGTTGCGAAGT
ACAGCAATCTGGGCGGGGGCATGGACGAGCTGTACAAGTAATGATTTCTCGAGAGCGGCCGCTACGTAAA
TTCCGCCCCCCCCCCTAACGTTACTGGCCGAAGCCGCTTGGAATAAGGCCGGTGTGCGTTTGTCTATATG
TTATTTTCCACCATATTGCCGTCTTTTGGCAATGTGAGGGCCCGGAAACCTGGCCCTGTCTTCTTGACGA
GCATTCCTAGGGGTCTTTCCCCTCTCGCCAAAGGAATGCAAGGTCTGTTGAATGTCGTGAAGGAAGCAGT
TCCTCTGGAAGTTTCTTGAAGACAAACAACGTCTGTAGCGACCCTTTGCAGGCAGCGGAACCCCCCACCT
GGCGACAGGTGCCTCTGCGGCCAAAAGCCACGTGTATAAGATACACCTGCAAAGGCGGCACAACCCCAGT
GCCACGTTGTGAGTTGGATAGTTGTGGAAAGAGTCAAATGGCTCTCCTCAAGCGTATTCAACAAGGGGCT
GAAGGATGCCCAGAAGGTACCCCATTGTATGGGATCTGATCTGGGGCCTCGGTGCACATGCTTTACATGT
GTTTAGTCGAGGTTAAAAAAACGTCTAGGCCCCCCGAACCACGGGGACGTGGTTTTCCTTTGAAAAACAC
GATGATAATATGGCCACAACCGTCGACATGGCCAAGTTGACCAGTGCCGTTCCGGTGCTCACCGCGCGCG
ACGTCGCCGGAGCGGTCGAGTTCTGGACCGACCGGCTCGGGTTCTCCCGGGACTTCGTGGAGGACGACTT
CGCCGGTGTGGTCCGGGACGACGTGACCCTGTTCATCAGCGCGGTCCAGGACCAGGTGGTGCCGGACAAC
ACCCTGGCCTGGGTGTGGGTGCGCGGCCTGGACGAGCTGTACGCCGAGTGGTCGGAGGTCGTGTCCACGA
ACTTCCGGGACGCCTCCGGGCCGGCCATGACCGAGATCGGCGAGCAGCCGTGGGGGCGGGAGTTCGCCCT
GCGCGACCCGGCCGGCAACTGCGTGCACTTCGTGGCCGAGGAGCAGGACTGAGTCGACCGCCCGCCCCAC
GACCCGCAGCGCCCGACCGAAAGGAGCGCACGACCCCATGGCTCGACGATAAAATAAAAGATTTTATTTA
GTCTCCAGAAAAAGGGGGGAATGAAAGACCCCACCTGTAGGTTTGGCAAGCTAGCTTAAGTAACGCCATT
TTGCAAGGCATGGAAAAATACATAACTGAGAATAGAGAAGTTCAGATCAAGGTCAGGAACAGATGGAACA
GCTGAATATGGGCCAAACAGGATATCTGTGGTAAGCAGTTCCTGCCCCGGCTCAGGGCCAAGAACAGATG
GAACAGCTGAATATGGGCCAAACAGGATATCTGTGGTAAGCAGTTCCTGCCCCGGCTCAGGGCCAAGAAC
AGATGGTCCCCAGATGCGGTCCAGCCCTCAGCAGTTTCTAGAGAACCATCAGATGTTTCCAGGGTGCCCC
AAGGACCTGAAATGACCCTGTGCCTTATTTGAACTAACCAATCAGTTCGCTTCTCGCTTCTGTTCGCGCG
CTTCTGCTCCCCGAGCTCAATAAAAGAGCCCACAACCCCTCACTCGGGGCGCCAGTCCTCCGATTGACTG
AGTCGCCCGGGTACCCGTGTATCCAATAAACCCTCTTGCAGTTGCATCCGACTTGTGGTCTCGCTGTTCC
TTGGGAGGGTCTCCTCTGAGTGATTGACTACCCGTCAGCGGGGGTCTTTCACATGCAGCATGTATCAAAA
TTAATTTGGTTTTTTTTCTTAAGTATTTACATTAAATGGCCATAGTTGCATTAATGAATCGGCCAACGCG
CGGGGAGAGGCGGTTTGCGTATTGGGCGCTCTTCCGCTTCCTCGCTCACTGACTCGCTGCGCTCGGTCGT
TCGGCTGCGGCGAGCGGTATCAGCTCACTCAAAGGCGGTAATACGGTTATCCACAGAATCAGGGGATAAC
GCAGGAAAGAACATGTGAGCAAAAGGCCAGCAAAAGGCCAGGAACCGTAAAAAGGCCGCGTTGCTGGCGT
TTTTCCATAGGCTCCGCCCCCCTGACGAGCATCACAAAAATCGACGCTCAAGTCAGAGGTGGCGAAACCC
GACAGGACTATAAAGATACCAGGCGTTTCCCCCTGGAAGCTCCCTCGTGCGCTCTCCTGTTCCGACCCTG
CCGCTTACCGGATACCTGTCCGCCTTTCTCCCTTCGGGAAGCGTGGCGCTTTCTCATAGCTCACGCTGTA
GGTATCTCAGTTCGGTGTAGGTCGTTCGCTCCAAGCTGGGCTGTGTGCACGAACCCCCCGTTCAGCCCGA
CCGCTGCGCCTTATCCGGTAACTATCGTCTTGAGTCCAACCCGGTAAGACACGACTTATCGCCACTGGCA
GCAGCCACTGGTAACAGGATTAGCAGAGCGAGGTATGTAGGCGGTGCTACAGAGTTCTTGAAGTGGTGGC
CTAACTACGGCTACACTAGAAGAACAGTATTTGGTATCTGCGCTCTGCTGAAGCCAGTTACCTTCGGAAA
AAGAGTTGGTAGCTCTTGATCCGGCAAACAAACCACCGCTGGTAGCGGTGGTTTTTTTGTTTGCAAGCAG
CAGATTACGCGCAGAAAAAAAGGATCTCAAGAAGATCCTTTGATCTTTTCTACGGGGTCTGACGCTCAGT
GGAACGAAAACTCACGTTAAGGGATTTTGGTCATGAGATTATCAAAAAGGATCTTCACCTAGATCCTTTT
GCGGCCGGCCGCAAATCAATCTAAAGTATATATGAGTAAACTTGGTCTGACAGTTACCAATGCTTAATCA
GTGAGGCACCTATCTCAGCGATCTGTCTATTTCGTTCATCCATAGTTGCCTGACTCCCCGTCGTGTAGAT
AACTACGATACGGGAGGGCTTACCATCTGGCCCCAGTGCTGCAATGATACCGCGAGACCCACGCTCACCG
GCTCCAGATTTATCAGCAATAAACCAGCCAGCCGGAAGGGCCGAGCGCAGAAGTGGTCCTGCAACTTTAT
CCGCCTCCATCCAGTCTATTAATTGTTGCCGGGAAGCTAGAGTAAGTAGTTCGCCAGTTAATAGTTTGCG
CAACGTTGTTGCCATTGCTACAGGCATCGTGGTGTCACGCTCGTCGTTTGGTATGGCTTCATTCAGCTCC
GGTTCCCAACGATCAAGGCGAGTTACATGATCCCCCATGTTGTGCAAAAAAGCGGTTAGCTCCTTCGGTC
CTCCGATCGTTGTCAGAAGTAAGTTGGCCGCAGTGTTATCACTCATGGTTATGGCAGCACTGCATAATTC
TCTTACTGTCATGCCATCCGTAAGATGCTTTTCTGTGACTGGTGAGTACTCAACCAAGTCATTCTGAGAA
TAGTGTATGCGGCGACCGAGTTGCTCTTGCCCGGCGTCAACACGGGATAATACCGCGCCACATAGCAGAA
CTTTAAAAGTGCTCATCATTGGAAAACGTTCTTCGGGGCGAAAACTCTCAAGGATCTTACCGCTGTTGAG
ATCCAGTTCGATGTAACCCACTCGTGCACCCAACTGATCTTCAGCATCTTTTACTTTCACCAGCGTTTCT
GGGTGAGCAAAAACAGGAAGGCAAAATGCCGCAAAAAAGGGAATAAGGGCGACACGGAAATGTTGAATAC
TCATACTCTTCCTTTTTCAATATTATTGAAGCATTTATCAGGGTTATTGTCTCATGAGCGGATACATATT
TGAATGTATTTAGAAAAATAAACAAATAGGGGTTCCGCGCACATTTCCCCGAAAAGTGCCACCTGACGTC
TAAGAAACCATTATTATCATGACATTAACCTATAAAAATAGGCGTATCACGAGGCCCTTTCGTCTTCACT
ATAGGAGCTTGGCCCATTGCATACGTTGTATCCATATCATAATATGTACATTTATATTGGCTCA
Features (pLannotate 1.2.2; 15 found; start..end, strand, type, name):
     23..402     +  enhancer       CMV enhancer: human cytomegalovirus immediate early enhancer
    403..698     +  LTR            3' LTR (ΔU3) (fragment): self-inactivating 3' long terminal repeat (LTR) from Moloney murine leukemia virus
    761..1118    +  misc_feature   MMLV Ψ: packaging signal of Moloney murine leukemia virus (MMLV)
   1183..1599    +  CDS            gag (truncated): truncated Moloney murine leukemia virus (MMLV) gag gene lacking the start codon
   1609..1983    +  misc_feature   pol region: Moloney murine leukemia virus (MMLV) pol region containing the splice acceptor site
   2019..3056    +  CDS            ANXA1 (sequence partly withheld): ANXA1_HUMAN - Also known as ANX1, LPC1. Experimental evidence at protein level: Swiss-Prot protein existence level 1. Plays important roles in the innate immune response as effector of glucocorticoid-mediated responses and regulator of the inflammatory process. Has anti-inflammatory activity (PubMed:8425544). Plays a role in glucocorticoid-mediated down-regulation of the early phase of the inflammatory response (By similarity). Promotes resolution of inflammation and wound healing (PubMed:25664854). Functions at least in part by activating the formyl peptide receptors and downstream signaling
   3087..3794    +  CDS            mRuby3: mRuby3 is a basic (constitutively fluorescent) red fluorescent protein published in 2016, derived from Entacmaea quadricolor. It has low acid sensitivity.
   3832..4407    +  misc_feature   IRES2: internal ribosome entry site (IRES) of the encephalomyocarditis virus (EMCV)
   4414..4788    +  CDS            BleoR: antibiotic-binding protein; Sh ble from Streptoalloteichus hindustanus; confers resistance to bleomycin, phleomycin, and Zeocin™
   4896..5017    +  LTR            3' LTR (ΔU3) (fragment): self-inactivating 3' long terminal repeat (LTR) from Moloney murine leukemia virus
   5018..5487    +  LTR            LTR: long terminal repeat from Moloney murine leukemia virus
   5553..5605    -  CDS            lacI (fragment): lac repressor; lacI; The lac repressor binds to the lac operator to inhibit transcription in E. coli. This inhibition can be relieved by adding lactose or isopropyl-β-D-thiogalactopyranoside (IPTG).
   5788..6376    -  rep_origin     ori: high-copy-number ColE1/pMB1/pBR322/pUC origin of replication
   6540..7400    -  CDS            AmpR: β-lactamase; bla; confers resistance to ampicillin, carbenicillin, and related antibiotics
   7401..7505    -  promoter       AmpR promoter: bla
