[The description below was written by a language model from this plasmid's Addgene catalogue record and pLannotate feature annotations shown in this document.]
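Description:
pMRX-IZ-ANXA1-mRuby3 is a Moloney murine leukemia virus (MMLV)-based retroviral expression plasmid built on the pMRX-IZ backbone, catalogued as a mammalian expression vector for stable expression of human Annexin A1 fused to the red fluorescent protein mRuby3. In bacteria it is maintained through a high-copy ColE1/pUC-type origin and selected with ampicillin via the β-lactamase gene and its own promoter.

The annotated 7,670 nt sequence shows a hybrid 5' end in which the human CMV immediate-early enhancer is joined to an MMLV LTR fragment, an arrangement that typically drives strong transcription of the viral genomic RNA in packaging cells. This is followed by the MMLV Ψ packaging signal, a truncated gag lacking its start codon, and a pol region carrying the splice acceptor, elements that support RNA encapsidation and processing without encoding viral proteins. Downstream lies the 1,038 bp ANXA1 coding sequence with mRuby3 fused at its C terminus, then an EMCV IRES followed by the Sh ble gene (BleoR). Because the fusion protein and the resistance gene are translated from the same bicistronic transcript, Zeocin selection enriches for cells that also express ANXA1-mRuby3. MMLV LTR sequences close the proviral cassette at the 3' end. No separate internal promoter is annotated, so expression after integration presumably depends on the LTR. A short lacI fragment in the backbone appears to be a cloning remnant.

The construct is suited to generating stable cell lines for live imaging of Annexin A1 localisation. The associated publication concerns recruitment of annexins A1 and A2 to damaged lysosomes during repair.
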