Addgene plasmid #184888: pMRX-IZ-ANXA1-mRuby3
Purpose: Stable expression of ANXA1-mRuby3 (Annexin A1-mRuby3) in mammalian cells
Depositing lab: Noboru Mizushima. Depositing organization: The University of Tokyo. Publication: Annexins A1 and A2 are recruited to larger lysosomal injuries independently of ESCRTs to promote repair. Yim WW, Yamamoto H, Mizushima N. FEBS Lett. 2022 Mar 11. doi: 10.1002/1873-3468.14329. PubMed 35274304.
Backbone
  Vector backbone: pMRX-IZ
  Vector type: Mammalian Expression
  Selectable markers: Zeocin
Growth in bacteria
  Bacterial resistance: Ampicillin, 100 μg/mL
  Growth temperature: 37°C
  Growth strain: DH5alpha
  Copy number: Unknown
Gene/Insert
  Gene/Insert name: ANXA1 (alt name: Annexin A1)
  Species: H. sapiens (human)
  Insert size (bp): 1038
  Entrez Gene: ANXA1 (a.k.a. ANX1, LPC1)
  Tag / fusion protein: mRuby3 (C terminal on insert)
Terms and licenses: Academic/Nonprofit Terms; Industry Terms: Not Available to Industry
How to cite: pMRX-IZ-ANXA1-mRuby3 was a gift from Noboru Mizushima (Addgene plasmid # 184888 ; http://n2t.net/addgene:184888 ; RRID:Addgene_184888)
